>Addgene plasmid #135655 | pQlox71F | addgene full sequence | sequence record 305679 | Addgene NGS Result
GCGAATGGCGCCTGATGCGGTATTTTCTCCTTACGCATCTGTGCGGTATTTCACACCGCATAGGGGATCG
GTCTTGCCTTGCTCGTCGGTGATGTACTTCACCAGCTCCGCGAAGTCGCTCTTCTTGATGGAGCGCATGG
GGACGTGCTTGGCAATCACGCGCACCCCCCGGCCGTTTTAGCGGCTAAAAAAGTCATGGCTCTGCCCTCG
GGCGGACCACGCCCATCATGACCTTGCCAAGCTCGTCCTGCTTCTCTTCGATCTTCGCCAGCAGGGCGAG
GATCGTGGCATCACCGAACCGCGCCGTGCGCGGGTCGTCGGTGAGCCAGAGTTTCAGCAGGCCGCCCAGG
CGGCCCAGGTCGCCATTGATGCGGGCCAGCTCGCGGACGTGCTCATAGTCCACGACGCCCGTGATTTTGT
AGCCCTGGCCGACGGCCAGCAGGTAGGCCGACAGGCTCATGCCGGCCGCCGCCGCCTTTTCCTCAATCGC
TCTTCGTTCGTCTGGAAGGCAGTACACCTTGATAGGTGGGCTGCCCTTCCTGGTTGGCTTGGTTTCATCA
GCCATCCGCTTGCCCTCATCTGTTACGCCGGCGGTAGCCGGCCAGCCTCGCAGAGCAGGATTCCCGTTGA
GCACCGCCAGGTGCGAATAAGGGACAGTGAAGAAGGAACACCCGCTCGCGGGTGGGCCTACTTCACCTAT
CCTGCCCGGCTGACGCCGTTGGATACACCAAGGAAAGTCTACACGAACCCTTTGGCAAAATCCTGTATAT
CGTGCGAAAAAGGATGGATATACCGAAAAAATCGCTATAATGACCCCGAAGCAGGGTTATGCAGCGGAAA
AGATCCCCCGAAGCAAACTTAAGAGTGTGTTGATAGTGCAGTATCTTAAAATTTTGTGTATAATAGGAAT
TGAAGTTAAATTAGATGCTAAAAATTTGTAATTAAGAAGGAGGGATTCGTCATGTTGGTATTCCAAATGC
GTAATGTAGATAAAACATCTACTGTTTTGAAACAGACTAAAAACAGTGATTACGCAGATAAATAAATACG
TTAGATTAATTCCTACCAGTGACTAATCTTATGACTTTTTAAACAGATAACTAAAATTACAAACAAATCG
TTTAACTTCTGTATTTATTTACAGATGTAATCACTTCAGGAGTAATTACATGAACAAAAATATAAAATAT
TCTCAAAACTTTTTAACGAGTGAAAAAGTACTCAACCAAATAATAAAACAATTGAATTTAAAAGAAACCG
ATACCGTTTACGAAATTGGAACAGGTAAAGGGCATTTAACGACGAAACTGGCTAAAATAAGTAAACAGGT
AACGTCTATTGAATTAGACAGTCATCTATTCAACTTATCGTCAGAAAAATTAAAACTGAACATTCGTGTC
ACTTTAATTCACCAAGATATTCTACAGTTTCAATTCCCTAACAAACAGAGGTATAAAATTGTTGGGAGTA
TTCCTTACCATTTAAGCACACAAATTATTAAAAAAGTGGTTTTTGAAAGCCATGCGTCTGACATCTATCT
GATTGTTGAAGAAGGATTCTACAAGCGTACCTTGGATATTCACCGAACACTAGGGTTGCTCTTGCACACT
CAAGTCTCGATTCAGCAATTGCTTAAGCTGCCAGCGGAATGCTTTCATCCTAAACCAAAAGTAAACAGTG
TCTTAATAAAACTTACCCGCCATACCACAGATGTTCCAGATAAATATTGGAAGCTATATACGTACTTTGT
TTCAAAATGGGTCAATCGAGAATATCGTCAACTGTTTACTAAAAATCAGTTTCATCAAGCAATGAAACAC
GCCAAAGTAAACAATTTAAGTACCATTACTTATGAGCAAGTATTGTCTATTTTTAATAGTTATCTATTAT
TTAACGGGAGGAAATAATTCTATGAGTCGCTTTTTTAAATTTGGAAAGTTACACGTTACTAAAGGGAATG
GAGATAAATTATTAGATATACTACTGACAGCTTCCAAGAAGCTAAAGAGGTCCCTAGCGCCTACGGGGAA
TTTGGGCAAATCAAAAGAAAAATTCTCCCAAGAATTAGAAATGAGTAGATCAAATTATTCACGAATAGAA
TCAGGAAAATCAGATCCAACCATAAAAACACTAGAACAAATTGCAAAGTTAACTAACTCAACGCTAGTAG
TGGATTTAATCCCAAATGAGCCAACAGAACCAGAACCAGAAACAGAATCAGAACAAGTAACATTGGATTT
AGAAATGGAAGAAGAAAAAAGCAATGACTTCGTGTGAATAATGCACGAAATCGTTGCTTATTTTTTTTAA
AAGCGGTATACTAGATATAACGAAACAACGAACTGAATAGAAACGAAAAAAGAGCCATGACACATTTATA
AAATGTTTGACGACATTTTATAAATGCATAGCCCGATAAGATTGCCAAACCAACGCTTATCAGTTAGTCA
GATGAACTCTTCCCTCGTAAGAAGTTATTTAATTAACTTTGTTTGAAGACGGTATATAACCGTACTATCA
TTATATAGGGAAATCAGAGAGTTTTCAAGTATCTAAGCTACTGAATTTAAGAATTGTTAAGCAATCAATC
GGAAATCGTTTGATTGCTTTTTTTGTATTCATTTATAGAAGGTGGAGTTTGTATGAATCATGATGAATGT
AAAACTTATATAAAAAATAGTTTATTGGAGATAAGAAAATTAGCAAATATCTATACACTAGAAACGTTTA
AGAAAGAGTTAGAAAAGAGAAATATCTACTTAGAAACAAAATCAGATAAGTATTTTTCTTCGGAGGGGGA
AGATTATATATATAAGTTAATAGAAAATAACAAAATAATTTATTCGATTAGTGGAAAAAAATTGACTTAT
AAAGGAAAAAAATCTTTTTCAAAACATGCAATATTGAAACAGTTGAATGAAAAAGCAAACCAAGTTAATT
AAACAACCTATTTTATAGGATTTATAGGAAAGGAGAACAGCTGAATGAATATCCCTTTTGTTGTAGAAAC
TGTGCTTCATGACGGCTTGTTAAAGTACAAATTTAAAAATAGTAAAATTCGCTCAATCACTACCAAGCCA
GGTAAAAGCAAAGGGGCTATTTTTGCGTATCGCTCAAAATCAAGCATGATTGGCGGTCGTGGTGTTGTTC
TGACTTCCGAGGAAGCGATTCAAGAAAATCAAGATACATTTACACATTGGACACCCAACGTTTATCGTTA
TGGAACGTATGCAGACGAAAACCGTTCATACACGAAAGGACATTCTGAAAACAATTTAAGACAAATCAAT
ACCTTCTTTATTGATTTTGATATTCACACGGCAAAAGAAACTATTTCAGCAAGCGATATTTTAACAACCG
CTATTGATTTAGGTTTTATGCCTACTATGATTATCAAATCTGATAAAGGTTATCAAGCATATTTTGTTTT
AGAAACGCCAGTCTATGTGACTTCAAAATCAGAATTTAAATCTGTCAAAGCAGCCAAAATAATTTCGCAA
AATATCCGAGAATATTTTGGAAAGTCTTTGCCAGTTGATCTAACGTGTAATCATTTTGGTATTGCTCGCA
TACCAAGAACGGACAATGTAGAATTTTTTGATCCTAATTACCGTTATTCTTTCAAAGAATGGCAAGATTG
GTCTTTCAAACAAACAGATAATAAGGGCTTTACTCGTTCAAGTCTAACGGTTTTAAGCGGTACAGAAGGC
AAAAAACAAGTAGATGAACCCTGGTTTAATCTCTTATTGCACGAAACGAAATTTTCAGGAGAAAAGGGTT
TAATAGGGCGTAATAACGTCATGTTTACCCTCTCTTTAGCCTACTTTAGTTCAGGCTATTCAATCGAAAC
GTGCGAATATAATATGTTTGAGTTTAATAATCGATTAGATCAACCCTTAGAAGAAAAAGAAGTAATCAAA
ATTGTTAGAAGTGCCTATTCAGAAAACTATCAAGGGGCTAATAGGGAATACATTACCATTCTTTGCAAAG
CTTGGGTATCAAGTGATTTAACCAGTAAAGATTTATTTGTCCGTCAAGGGTGGTTTAAATTCAAGAAAAA
AAGAAGCGAACGTCAACGTGTTCATTTGTCAGAATGGAAAGAAGATTTAATGGCTTATATTAGCGAAAAA
AGCGATGTATACAAGCCTTATTTAGTGACGACCAAAAAAGAGATTAGAGAAGTGCTAGGCATTCCTGAAC
GGACATTAGATAAATTGCTGAAGGTACTGAAGGCGAATCAGGAAATTTTCTTTAAGATTAAACCAGGAAG
AAATGGTGGCATTCAACTTGCTAGTGTTAAATCATTGTTGCTATCGATCATTAAAGTAAAAAAAGAAGAA
AAAGAAAGCTATATAAAGGCGCTGACAAATTCTTTTGACTTAGAGCATACATTCATTCAAGAGACTTTAA
ACAAGCTAGCAGAACGCCCTAAAACGGACACACAACTCGATTTGTTTAGCTATGATACAGGCTGAAAATA
AAACCCGCACTATGCCATTACATTTATATCTATGATACGTGTTTGTTTTTTCTTTGCTGTTTAGCGAATG
ATTAGCAGAAATATACAGAGTAAGATTTTAATTAATTATTAGGGGGAGAAGGAGAGAGTAGCCCGAAAAC
TTTTAGTTGGCTTGGACTGAACGAAGTGAGGGAAAGGCTACTAAAACGTCGAGGGGCAGTGAGAGCGAAG
CGAACACTTGATTTTTTAATTTTCTATCTTTTATAGGTCATTAGAGTATACTTATTTGTCCTATAAACTA
TTTAGCAGCATAATAGATTTATTGAATAGGTCATTTAAGTTGAGCATATTAGAGGAGGAAAATCTTGGAG
AAATATTTGAAGAACCCGATTACATGGATTGGATTAGTTCTTGTGGTTACGTGGTTTTTAACTAAAAGTA
GTGAATTTTTGATTTTTGGTGTGTGTGTCTTGTTGTTAGTATTTGCTAGTCAAAGTGATTAAATAGAATT
GACCACTTCTGCGCTCGGCCCTTCCGGCTGGCTGGTTTATTGCTGATAAATCTGGAGCCGGTGAGCGTGG
GTCTCGCGGTATCATTGCAGCACTGGGGCCAGATGGTAAGCCCTCCCGTATCGTAGTTATCTACACGACG
GGGAGTCAGGCAACTATGGATGAACGAAATAGACAGATCGCTGAGATAGGTGCCTCACTGATTAAGCATT
GGTAACTGTCAGACCAAGTTTACTCATATATACTTTAGATTGATTTAAAACTTCATTTTTAATTTAAAAG
GATCTAGGTGAAGATCCTTTTTGATAATCTCATGACCAAAATCCCTTAACGTGAGTTTTCGTTCCACTGA
GCGTCAGACCCCGTAGAAAAGATCAAAGGATCTTCTTGAGATCCTTTTTTTCTGCGCGTAATCTGCTGCT
TGCAAACAAAAAAACCACCGCTACCAGCGGTGGTTTGTTTGCCGGATCAAGAGCTACCAACTCTTTTTCC
GAAGGTAACTGGCTTCAGCAGAGCGCAGATACCAAATACTGTTCTTCTAGTGTAGCCGTAGTTAGGCCAC
CACTTCAAGAACTCTGTAGCACCGCCTACATACCTCGCTCTGCTAATCCTGTTACCAGTGGCTGCTGCCA
GTGGCGATAAGTCGTGTCTTACCGGGTTGGACTCAAGACGATAGTTACCGGATAAGGCGCAGCGGTCGGG
CTGAACGGGGGGTTCGTGCACACAGCCCAGCTTGGAGCGAACGACCTACACCGAACTGAGATACCTACAG
CGTGAGCTATGAGAAAGCGCCACGCTTCCCGAAGGGAGAAAGGCGGACAGGTATCCGGTAAGCGGCAGGG
TCGGAACAGGAGAGCGCACGAGGGAGCTTCCAGGGGGAAACGCCTGGTATCTTTATAGTCCTGTCGGGTT
TCGCCACCTCTGACTTGAGCGTCGATTTTTGTGATGCTCGTCAGGGGGGCGGAGCCTATGGAAAAACGCC
AGCAACGCGGCCTTTTTACGGTTCCTGGCCTTTTGCTGGCCTTTTGCTCACATGTTCTTTCCTGCGTTAT
CCCCTGATTCTGTGGATAACCGTATTACCGCCTTTGAGTGAGCTGATACCGCTCGCCGCAGCCGAACGAC
CGAGCGCAGCGAGTCAGTGAGCGAGGAAGCGGAAGAGCGCCCAATACGCAAACCGCCTCTCCCCGCGCGT
TGGCCGATTCATTAATGCAGCTGGCACGACAGGTTTCCCGACTGGAAAGCGGGCAGTGAGCGCAACGCAA
TTAATGTGAGTTAGCTCACTCATTAGGCACCCCAGGCTTTACACTTTATGCTTCCGGCTCGTATGTTGTG
TGGAATTGTGAGCGGATAACAATTTCACACAGGAAACAGCTATGACCATGATTACGCCAAGCTTGCATGC
CTGCAGTTTGGTCAACATTTAACCTCTAATCTTCTAGTTCATTTATATGTCCATGAATTGAATTTCATAC
ATAGTTTTCAATTGTATGGATGTAGTATGACAGAAAATCAAAAAATCATACTTATTATATTTAGGTAGTT
ACTGTTAATTTTTAGTATGTTAATTTCTAATCTGAGTTCTTTCCGTATTATAATAAGTGTAAAGATCACA
CCATATTTTTACAGTTTTTACACGTTTCATTAATAATTTCTTATATTTCTTTATTTGTTTGTAAAATTTA
CTTAAATTTCGCCAGAAAACAAAAGAAAGCCTTTACTAATTAATAGTTTAGTGATACTCTTTTATGTAGG
TATTTTTTAAAATACATTAAACCTAGGTAATTGAGGAAAGTTACAATTACCATTATATAAGGAGGATATT
CAAACCATATGGGATCCCCAGCTTCGTCGATCGTGAAGATTTAATCAATGTGCGCCCAGATAGGGTGTTA
AGTCAAGTAGTTTAAGGTACTACTCTGTAAGATAACACAGAAAACAGCCAACCTAACCGAAAAGCGAAAG
CTGATACGGGAACAGAGCACGGTTGGAAAGCGATGAGTTACCTAAAGACAATCGGGTACGACTGAGTCGC
AATGTTAATCAGATATAAGGTATAAGTTGTGTTTACTGAACGCAAGTTTCTAATTTCGGTTAAATCTCGA
TAGAGGAAAGTGTCTGAAACCTCTAGTACAAAGAAAGGTAAGTTAGCATTGATGACTTATCTGTTATCAC
CACATTTGTACAATCTGTAGGAGAACCTATGGGAACGAAACGAAAGCGATGCCGAGAATCTGAATTTACC
AAGACTTAACACTAACTGGGGATACCCTAAACAAGAATGCCTAATAGAAAGGAGGAAAAAGGCTATAGCA
CTAGAGCTTGAAAATCTTGCAAGGGTACGGAGTACTCGTAGTAGTCTGAGAAGGGTAACGCCCTTTACAT
GGCAAAGGGGTACAGTTATTGTGTACTAAAATTAAAAATTGATTAGGGAGGAAAACCTCAAAATGAAACC
AACAATGGCAATTTTAGAAAGAATCAGTAAAAATTCACAAGAAAATATAGACGAAGTTTTTACAAGACTT
TATCGTTATCTTTTACGTCCAGATATTTATTACGTGGCGACGCGTTACCGTTCGTATAGCATACATTATA
CGAAGTTATACGCGTTGGGAAATGGCAATGATAGCGAAACAACGTAAAACTCTTGTTGTATGCTTTCATT
GTCATCGTCACGTGATTCATAAACACAAGTGAATGTCGACTAATACGACTCACTATAGGGTCGACAGTGA
ATTTTTACGAACGAACAATAACAGAGCCGTATACTCCGAGAGGGGTACGTACGGTTCCCGAAGAGGGTGG
TGCAAACCAGTCACAGTAATGTGAACAAGGCGGTACCTCCCTACTTCACCATATCATTTTCTGCAGCCCC
CTAGAAATAATTTTGTTTAACTTTAAGAAGGAGATATACATATATGGCTAGATCGTCCATTCCGACAGCA
TCGCCAGTCACTATGGCGTGCTGCTAGCGCTATATGCGTTGATGCAATTTCTATGCACTCGTAGTAGTCT
GAGAAGGGTAACGCCCTTTACATGGCAAAGGGGTACAGTTATTGTGTACTAAAATTAAAAATTGATTAGG
GAGGAAAACCTCAAAATGAAACCAACAATGGCAATTTTAGAAAGAATCAGTAAAAATTCACAAGAAAATA
TAGACGAAGTTTTTACAAGACTTTATCGTTATCTTTTACGTCCAGATATTTATTACGTGGCGTATCAAAA
TTTATATTCCAATAAAGGAGCTTCCACAAAAGGAATATTAGATGATACAGCGGATGGCTTTAGTGAAGAA
AAAATAAAAAAGATTATTCAATCTTTAAAAGACGGAACTTACTATCCTCAACCTGTACGAAGAATGTATA
TTGCAAAAAAGAATTCTAAAAAGATGAGACCTTTAGGAATTCCAACTTTCACAGATAAATTGATCCAAGA
AGCTGTGAGAATAATTCTTGAATCTATCTATGAACCGGTATTCGAAGATGTGTCTCACGGTTTTAGACCT
CAACGAAGCTGTCACACAGCTTTGAAAACAATCAAAAGAGAGTTTGGCGGCGCAAGATGGTTTGTGGAGG
GAGATATAAAAGGCTGCTTCGATAATATAGACCACGTTACACTCATTGGACTCATCAATCTTAAAATCAA
AGATATGAAAATGAGCCAATTGATTTATAAATTTCTAAAAGCAGGTTATCTGGAAAACTGGCAGTATCAC
AAAACTTACAGCGGAACACCTCAAGGTGGAATTCTATCTCCTCTTTTGGCCAACATCTATCTTCATGAAT
TGGATAAGTTTGTTTTACAACTCAAAATGAAGTTTGACCGAGAAAGTCCAGAAAGAATAACACCTGAATA
TCGGGAGCTCCACAATGAGATAAAAAGAATTTCTCACCGTCTCAAGAAGTTGGAGGGTGAAGAAAAAGCT
AAAGTTCTTTTAGAATATCAAGAAAAACGTAAAAGATTACCCACACTCCCCTGTACCTCACAGACAAATA
AAGTATTGAAATACGTCCGGTATGCGGACGACTTCATTATCTCTGTTAAAGGAAGCAAAGAGGACTGTCA
ATGGATAAAAGAACAATTAAAACTTTTTATTCATAACAAGCTAAAAATGGAATTGAGTGAAGAAAAAACA
CTCATCACACATAGCAGTCAACCCGCTCGTTTTCTGGGATATGATATACGAGTAAGGAGATCTGGAACGA
TAAAACGATCTGGTAAAGTCAAAAAGAGAACACTCAATGGGAGTGTAGAACTCCTTATTCCTCTTCAAGA
CAAAATTCGTCAATTTATTTTTGACAAGAAAATAGCTATCCAAAAGAAAGATAGCTCATGGTTTCCAGTT
CACAGGAAATATCTTATTCGTTCAACAGACTTAGAAATCATCACAATTTATAATTCTGAACTCCGCGGGA
TTTGTAATTACTACGGTCTAGCAAGTAATTTTAACCAGCTCAATTATTTTGCTTATCTTATGGAATACAG
CTGTCTAAAAACGATAGCCTCCAAACATAAGGGAACACTTTCAAAAACCATTTCCATGTTTAAAGATGGA
AGTGGTTCGTGGGGGATCCCGTATGAGATAAAGCAAGGTAAGCAGCGCCGTTATTTTGCAAATTTTAGTG
AATGTAAATCCCCTTATCAATTTACGGATGAGATAAGTCAAGCTCCTGTATTGTATGGCTATGCCCGGAA
TACTCTTGAAAACAGGTTAAAAGCTAAATGTTGTGAATTATGTGGGACGTCTGATGAAAATACTTCCTAT
GAAATTCACCATGTCAATAAGGTCAAAAATCTTAAAGGCAAAGAAAAATGGGAAATGGCAATGATAGCGA
AACAACGTAAAACTCTTGTTGTATGCTTTCATTGTCATCGTCACGTGATTCATAAACACAAGTGAGATGG
GTACCCTCGAGGAATTCACTGGCCGTCGTTTTACAACGTCGTGACTGGGAAAACCCTGGCGTTACCCAAC
TTAATCGCCTTGCAGCACATCCCCCTTTCGCCAGCTGGCGTAATAGCGAAGAGGCCCGCACCGATCGCCC
TTCCCAACAGTTGCGCAGCCTGAATGGCGAATGGCGGGTACCGAGCTCGAATTCACTGGCCGTCGTTTTA
CAACGTCGTGACTGGGAAAACCCTGGCGTTACCCAACTTAATCGCCTTGCAGCACATCCCCCTTTCGCCA
GCTGGCGTAATAGCGAAGAGGCCCGCACCGATCGCCCTTCCCAACAGTTGCGCAGCCTGAATG
Features (pLannotate 1.2.2; 24 found; start..end, strand, type, name):
     11..62      -  misc_feature   bom (fragment): basis of mobility region from pBR322
     61..156     -  CDS            traI (fragment): TRAI6_ECOLX - Experimental evidence at protein level: Swiss-Prot protein existence level 1. The initiation process of transfer DNA synthesis requires the interaction of at least three plasmid-specific components (TraH, I, and J) at the transfer origin resulting in the assembly of a specialised nucleoprotein complex - the relaxosome. Site- and strand-specific cleavage at the transfer origin is dependent on TraI and TraJ. From Escherichia coli.
    194..565     -  CDS            traJ: oriT-recognizing protein; traJ
    598..707     -  oriT           oriT: incP origin of transfer
    962..1042    +  CDS            ermC: LPRM_ENTFL - Protein predicted: Swiss-Prot protein existence level 4. This peptide is involved in the control mechanism of the synthesis of the erythromycin resistance protein. From Enterococcus faecalis (Streptococcus faecalis).
   1170..1904    +  CDS            erm: ERM_STREE - Experimental evidence at protein level: Swiss-Prot protein existence level 1. This protein produces a dimethylation of the adenine residue at position 2085 in 23S rRNA, resulting in reduced affinity between ribosomes and macrolide-lincosamide-streptogramin B antibiotics. From Streptococcus pneumoniae.
   2038..2274    +  CDS            copR (fragment): COPR_STRAG - Protein predicted: Swiss-Prot protein existence level 4. Involved in copy control of plasmid pIP501. From Streptococcus agalactiae.
   2985..4472    +  CDS            repS: REPS_STRPY - Protein predicted: Swiss-Prot protein existence level 4. Essential for replication. From Streptococcus pyogenes.
   4971..5184    +  CDS            bla(M) (fragment): β-lactamase lacking the signal sequence; bla(M); allows cytosolic expression of β-lactamase
   5356..5944    +  rep_origin     ori: high-copy-number ColE1/pMB1/pBR322/pUC origin of replication
   6127..6219    +  CDS            lacI (fragment): lac repressor; lacI; The lac repressor binds to the lac operator to inhibit transcription in E. coli. This inhibition can be relieved by adding lactose or isopropyl-β-D-thiogalactopyranoside (IPTG).
   6232..6253    +  protein_bind   CAP binding site: CAP binding activates transcription in the presence of cAMP. E. coli catabolite activator protein
   6268..6298    +  promoter       lac promoter: promoter for the E. coli lac operon
   6306..6322    +  protein_bind   lac operator: The lac repressor binds to the lac operator to inhibit transcription in E. coli. This inhibition can be relieved by adding lactose or isopropyl-β-D-thiogalactopyranoside (IPTG). lac repressor encoded by lacI
   6359..6376    -  misc_feature   MCS (fragment): pUC18/19 multiple cloning site
   7536..7569    +  protein_bind   lox71: Left element (LE) mutant of loxP (Araki et al., 2010). Cre-mediated recombination occurs in the 8-bp core sequence (GCATACAT). Cre recombinase
   7573..7659    +  CDS            ltrA (fragment): LTRA_LACLC - Also known as matR. Experimental evidence at protein level: Swiss-Prot protein existence level 1. Multifunctional protein that promotes group II intron splicing and mobility by acting both on RNA and DNA. It has three activities: reverse transcriptase (RT) for intron duplication, maturase to promote splicing, and DNA endonuclease for site-specific cleavage of recipient alleles. The intron-encoded protein promotes splicing by facilitating the formation of the catalytically active structure of the intron RNA. After splicing, the protein remains bound to the excised intron lariat RNA
   7671..7689    +  promoter       T7 promoter: promoter for bacteriophage T7 RNA polymerase
   7721..7818    +  ncRNA          Intron gpII: Accession: RF00029 - Group II catalytic intron
   7852..7874    +  RBS            RBS: efficient ribosome binding site from bacteriophage T7 gene 10 (Olins and Rangwala, 1989)
   7892..7966    +  CDS            TcR (fragment): tetracycline efflux protein; tet; confers resistance to tetracycline
   8066..9862    +  CDS            ltrA: LTRA_LACLC - Also known as matR. Experimental evidence at protein level: Swiss-Prot protein existence level 1. Multifunctional protein that promotes group II intron splicing and mobility by acting both on RNA and DNA. It has three activities: reverse transcriptase (RT) for intron duplication, maturase to promote splicing, and DNA endonuclease for site-specific cleavage of recipient alleles. The intron-encoded protein promotes splicing by facilitating the formation of the catalytically active structure of the intron RNA. After splicing, the protein remains bound to the excised intron lariat RNA
   9884..10041   +  CDS            lacZα (fragment): LacZα fragment of β-galactosidase; lacZ fragment
  10061..5       +  CDS            lacZα (fragment) (across the origin): LacZα fragment of β-galactosidase; lacZ fragment
