[The description below was written by a language model from this plasmid's Addgene catalogue record and pLannotate feature annotations shown in this document.]
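Description:
pQlox71F is an E. coli–Clostridium shuttle vector of about 10.2 kb, built on the pAT19 backbone, that delivers a targetron (a mobile group II intron) carrying a lox71 site in the forward, sense orientation. It replicates at high copy in E. coli through a ColE1/pUC-type origin. The annotated repS replication gene and a copR copy-control fragment, both matching Gram-positive plasmid replication functions, presumably support maintenance in the clostridial host. Selection is by erythromycin, conferred by an erm rRNA methylase preceded by its regulatory leader peptide. An IncP oriT with traJ and a traI fragment indicates that the plasmid can be mobilised by conjugation. Fragments of bla, lacI, lacZα and the pUC polylinker, along with the lac promoter and operator, are backbone remnants.

The roughly 3.5 kb synthetic insert, derived from pQint, is an LtrB-derived group II intron transcribed from the pFer promoter, which the feature table does not annotate. The lox71 site lies within the intron region. A full-length ltrA open reading frame further downstream encodes the protein with reverse transcriptase, maturase and DNA endonuclease activities that drive intron splicing and retrohoming into DNA. Users redesign the intron's targeting region with published targetron algorithms and clone the replacement between the NdeI and BsrGI sites, so that the intron, and with it lox71, inserts at a chosen chromosomal location.

The plasmid is meant to be used with a companion lox66 targetron vector and then a Cre-expressing plasmid. When lox71 and lox66 are placed in the same orientation, Cre deletes the intervening sequence, allowing large-scale genome engineering in Clostridia. The depositor cautions that the relative directions of the two introns can leave inverted repeats in the chromosome that lead to further recombination.
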