Addgene plasmid #135655: pQlox71F
Purpose: Clostridial vector, encoding a targetron carrying a lox71 site in the forward (sense) orientation. Retarget intron to insert lox71 onto genome at desired site.
Depositing lab: Andrew Tolonen. Depositing organization: Genoscope, Centre National de Sequencage (CEA). Publication: A Targetron-Recombinase System for Large-Scale Genome Engineering of Clostridia. Cerisy T, Rostain W, Chhun A, Boutard M, Salanoubat M, Tolonen AC. mSphere. 2019 Dec 11;4(6). pii: 4/6/e00710-19. doi: 10.1128/mSphere.00710-19. PubMed 31826971.
Backbone
  Vector backbone: pAT19
  Backbone size w/o insert (bp): 6500
  Total vector size (bp): 10208
  Vector type: Bacterial Expression, Cre/Lox
Growth in bacteria
  Bacterial resistance: Erythromycin, 200 μg/mL
  Growth temperature: 37°C
  Growth strain: DH5alpha
  Growth instructions: 200 µg/mL erythromycin
  Copy number: High Copy
Gene/Insert
  Gene/Insert name: Intron containing lox site
  Species: Synthetic
  Insert size (bp): 3507
  Promoter: pFer
  Cloning method: Restriction Enzyme; 5′ cloning site PaeI (not destroyed); 3′ cloning site XhoI (not destroyed)
  Sequencing primers: 5′ CTTCCGGCTCGTATGTTGTG; 3′ TACATCACCGACGAGCAAGG
Resource information
  A portion of this plasmid was derived from a plasmid made by: Intron from pQint (addgene 25819)
Terms and licenses: Academic/Nonprofit Terms; Industry Terms: Not Available to Industry
Depositor comments: Use in combination with pQlox66F (addgene 135657) or pQlox 66R (addgene 135658), then pQcre1 (addgene 135659). Transcription of LtrB-derived group II intron is driven by the pFer promoter. Redesign intron to target gene using TargeTron or Clostron algorithms (links below), then clone by SOE-PCR or gene synthesis ligation between NdeI and BsrGI sites. Lox66 and Lox71 must be in same orientation to delete the intervening sequence, but the directions of introns relative to one another can generate inverted repeats in the chromosome after deletion has taken place, leading to futher recombinations events. See publication for details. Intron redesign links http://www.clostron.com/clostron1.php http://www.targetrons.com/targetron_pLtrB.php Reference for intron redesign Heap JT, Pennington OJ, Cartman ST, Carter GP, Minton NP. The ClosTron: A universal gene knock-out system for the genus Clostridium. J Microbiol Methods. 2007;70(3):452-464. Perutka J, Wang W, Goerlitz D, Lambowitz AM. Use of Computer-designed Group II Introns to Disrupt Escherichia coli DExH / D-box Protein and DNA Helicase Genes. 2004:421-439.
How to cite: pQlox71F was a gift from Andrew Tolonen (Addgene plasmid # 135655 ; http://n2t.net/addgene:135655 ; RRID:Addgene_135655)
